Addgene plasmid #154732: pEPYC1CB0485
Purpose: MoClo Level 1 luciferase reporter
Depositing lab: Nicola Patron. Depositing organization: Earlham Institute. Publication: Rational design of minimal synthetic promoters for plants. Cai YM, Kallam K, Tidd H, Gendarini G, Salzman A, Patron NJ. Nucleic Acids Res. 2020 Aug 28. pii: 5897334. doi: 10.1093/nar/gkaa682. PubMed 32856047.
Backbone
  Vector backbone: pICH47732
  Vector type: Synthetic Biology
Growth in bacteria
  Bacterial resistance: Ampicillin, 100 μg/mL
  Growth temperature: 37°C
  Growth strain: NEB Stable
  Copy number: High Copy
Gene/Insert
  Gene/Insert name: MinSyn_117 Firefly luciferase expression cassette [MinSyn_117::TMV::LucF::Flag::ocsT]
  Species: Synthetic
  Cloning method: Restriction Enzyme; 5′ cloning site BsaI (destroyed during cloning); 3′ cloning site BsaI (destroyed during cloning)
Terms and licenses: Academic/Nonprofit Terms; Industry Terms: Not Available to Industry
Depositor comments: Please visit https://www.biorxiv.org/content/10.1101/2020.05.14.095406v1 for bioRxiv preprint.
How to cite: pEPYC1CB0485 was a gift from Nicola Patron (Addgene plasmid # 154732 ; http://n2t.net/addgene:154732 ; RRID:Addgene_154732)
