[The description below was written by a language model from this plasmid's Addgene catalogue record and pLannotate feature annotations shown in this document.]
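Description:
pEPYC1CB0485 is a MoClo (Golden Gate) Level 1 plasmid built in the pICH47732 acceptor backbone and carrying a single plant transcription unit that reports promoter activity through firefly luciferase. The backbone is a binary-type vector. Nopaline C58 left and right T-DNA border repeats flank the cassette. The broad-host-range incP oriV and its trfA replication initiator gene sit alongside a high-copy ColE1/pUC-type origin for propagation in E. coli. Selection is by ampicillin through the bla gene and its native promoter. A very short TetR fragment is also annotated, apparently a backbone remnant. The insert was assembled through BsaI sites, which were destroyed during cloning, as is typical of Level 1 assemblies.

The cassette is recorded as MinSyn_117::TMV::LucF::Flag::ocsT. MinSyn_117 is a synthetic minimal plant promoter. The feature table does not annotate it as such, but it detects two short CaMV 35S promoter fragments in that region, suggesting the design incorporates 35S-derived sequence. The record does not describe its composition further. Downstream lies the tobacco mosaic virus Ω leader, a 5' translational enhancer, followed by the luc+ firefly luciferase coding sequence. The catalogue entry lists a Flag epitope tag after luciferase, although the automated annotation does not call it. The octopine synthase terminator closes the unit.

The plasmid serves as a luciferase reporter for measuring the strength of this synthetic promoter in plants, in work on the rational design of minimal synthetic plant promoters. As a Level 1 part it could also be combined with other transcription units in higher-level MoClo assemblies.
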