Features (pLannotate 1.2.2; 13 found; start..end, strand, type, name):
     42..66      +  misc_feature   RB T-DNA repeat: right border repeat from nopaline C58 T-DNA
    178..198     -  CDS            TetR (fragment): tetracycline resistance regulatory protein; tetR
    225..1370    -  CDS            trfA: TRFA_ECOLX - Experimental evidence at protein level: Swiss-Prot protein existence level 1. Also involved in plasmid copy number control, promoting intermolecular coupling of protein bound iterons at oriV, which inhibits replication initiation. From Escherichia coli.
   1706..2294    -  rep_origin     ori: high-copy-number ColE1/pMB1/pBR322/pUC origin of replication
   2465..3325    -  CDS            AmpR: β-lactamase; bla; confers resistance to ampicillin, carbenicillin, and related antibiotics
   3326..3430    -  promoter       AmpR promoter: bla
   3517..4148    -  rep_origin     oriV: incP origin of replication
   4240..4264    +  misc_feature   LB T-DNA repeat: left border repeat from nopaline C58 T-DNA
   4396..4415    +  promoter       CaMV 35S promoter (fragment): strong constitutive promoter from cauliflower mosaic virus
   4610..4634    +  promoter       CaMV 35S promoter (fragment): strong constitutive promoter from cauliflower mosaic virus
   4707..4762    +  misc_feature   TMV Ω: translational enhancer from the tobacco mosaic virus 5'-leader sequence (Gallie et al., 1988)
   4764..6413    +  CDS            luciferase: firefly luciferase; luc+; enhanced luc+ version of the luciferase gene
   6511..7218    +  terminator     OCS terminator: octopine synthase terminator
>Addgene plasmid #154732 | pEPYC1CB0485 | depositor full sequence | sequence record 299666 | pEPYC1CB0485 sequence 7225 bps
GCAATTGTCTTCTGCACGAAGTGGTTTAAACTATCAGTGTTTGACAGGATATATTGGCGGGTAAACCTAA
GAGAAAAGAGCGTTTATTAGAATAATCGGATATTTAAAAGGGCGTGAAAAGGTTTATCCGTTCGTCCATT
TGTATGTGCATGCCAACCACAGGGTTCCCCAGATCAGGCGCTGGCTGCTGAACCCCCAGCCGGAACTGAC
CCCACAAGGCCCTAGCGTTTGCAATGCACCAGGTCATCATTGACCCAGGCGTGTTCCACCAGGCCGCTGC
CTCGCAACTCTTCGCAGGCTTCGCCGACCTGCTCGCGCCACTTCTTCACGCGGGTGGAATCCGATCCGCA
CATGAGGCGGAAGGTTTCCAGCTTGAGCGGGTACGGCTCCCGGTGCGAGCTGAAATAGTCGAACATCCGT
CGGGCCGTCGGCGACAGCTTGCGGTACTTCTCCCATATGAATTTCGTGTAGTGGTCGCCAGCAAACAGCA
CGACGATTTCCTCGTCGATCAGGACCTGGCAACGGGACGTTTTCTTGCCACGGTCCAGGACGCGGAAGCG
GTGCAGCAGCGACACCGATTCCAGGTGCCCAACGCGGTCGGACGTGAAGCCCATCGCCGTCGCCTGTAGG
CGCGACAGGCATTCCTCGGCCTTCGTGTAATACCGGCCATTGATCGACCAGCCCAGGTCCTGGCAAAGCT
CGTAGAACGTGAAGGTGATCGGCTCGCCGATAGGGGTGCGCTTCGCGTACTCCAACACCTGCTGCCACAC
CAGTTCGTCATCGTCGGCCCGCAGCTCGACGCCGGTGTAGGTGATCTTCACGTCCTTGTTGACGTGGAAA
ATGACCTTGTTTTGCAGCGCCTCGCGCGGGATTTTCTTGTTGCGCGTGGTGAACAGGGCAGAGCGGGCCG
TGTCGTTTGGCATCGCTCGCATCGTGTCCGGCCACGGCGCAATATCGAACAAGGAAAGCTGCATTTCCTT
GATCTGCTGCTTCGTGTGTTTCAGCAACGCGGCCTGCTTGGCCTCGCTGACCTGTTTTGCCAGGTCCTCG
CCGGCGGTTTTTCGCTTCTTGGTCGTCATAGTTCCTCGCGTGTCGATGGTCATCGACTTCGCCAAACCTG
CCGCCTCCTGTTCAAGACGACGCGAACGCTCCACGGCGGCCGATGGCGCGGGCAGGGCAGGGGGAGCCAG
TTGCACGCTGTCGCGCTCGATCTTGGCCGTAGCTTGCTGGACCATCGAGCCGACGGACTGGAAGGTTTCG
CGGGGCGCACGCATGACGGTGCGGCTTGCGATGGTTTCGGCATCCTCGGCGGAAAACCCCGCGTCGATCA
GTTCTTGCCTGTATGCCTTCCGGTCAAACGTCCGATTCATTCACCCTCCTTGCGGGATTGCCCCGACTCA
CGCCGGGGCAATGTGCCCTTATTCCTGATTTGACCCGCCTGGTGCCTTGGTGTCCAGATAATCCACCTTA
TCGGCAATGAAGTCGGTCCCGTAGACCGTCTGGCCGTCCTTCTCGTACTTGGTATTCCGAATCTTGCCCT
GCACGAATACCAGCGACCCCTTGCCCAAATACTTGCCGTGGGCCTCGGCCTGAGAGCCAAAACACTTGAT
GCGGAAGAAGTCGGTGCGCTCCTGCTTGTCGCCGGCATCGTTGCGCCACATCTAGGATCTGCCAGGAACC
GTAAAAAGGCCGCGTTGCTGGCGTTTTTCCATAGGCTCCGCCCCCCTGACGAGCATCACAAAAATCGACG
CTCAAGTCAGAGGTGGCGAAACCCGACAGGACTATAAAGATACCAGGCGTTTCCCCCTGGAAGCTCCCTC
GTGCGCTCTCCTGTTCCGACCCTGCCGCTTACCGGATACCTGTCCGCCTTTCTCCCTTCGGGAAGCGTGG
CGCTTTCTCATAGCTCACGCTGTAGGTATCTCAGTTCGGTGTAGGTCGTTCGCTCCAAGCTGGGCTGTGT
GCACGAACCCCCCGTTCAGCCCGACCGCTGCGCCTTATCCGGTAACTATCGTCTTGAGTCCAACCCGGTA
AGACACGACTTATCGCCACTGGCAGCAGCCACTGGTAACAGGATTAGCAGAGCGAGGTATGTAGGCGGTG
CTACAGAGTTCTTGAAGTGGTGGCCTAACTACGGCTACACTAGAAGAACAGTATTTGGTATCTGCGCTCT
GCTGAAGCCAGTTACCTTCGGAAAAAGAGTTGGTAGCTCTTGATCCGGCAAACAAACCACCGCTGGTAGC
GGTGGTTTTTTTGTTTGCAAGCAGCAGATTACGCGCAGAAAAAAAGGATCTCAAGAAGATCCTTTGATCT
TTTCTACGGGGTCTGACGCTCAGTGGAACGAAAACTCACGTTAAGGGATTTTGGTCATGAGATTATCAAA
AAGGATCTTCACCTAGATCCTTTTAAATTAAAAATGAAGTTTTAAATCAATCTAAAGTATATATGAGTAA
ACTTGGTCTGACAGTTACCAATGCTTAATCAGTGAGGCACCTATCTCAGCGATCTGTCTATTTCGTTCAT
CCATAGTTGCCTGACTCCCCGTCGTGTAGATAACTACGATACGGGAGGGCTTACCATCTGGCCCCAGTGC
TGCAATGATACCGCGAGAACCACGCTCACCGGCTCCAGATTTATCAGCAATAAACCAGCCAGCCGGAAGG
GCCGAGCGCAGAAGTGGTCCTGCAACTTTATCCGCCTCCATCCAGTCTATTAATTGTTGCCGGGAAGCTA
GAGTAAGTAGTTCGCCAGTTAATAGTTTGCGCAACGTTGTTGCCATTGCTACAGGCATCGTGGTGTCACG
CTCGTCGTTTGGTATGGCTTCATTCAGCTCCGGTTCCCAACGATCAAGGCGAGTTACATGATCCCCCATG
TTGTGCAAAAAAGCGGTTAGCTCCTTCGGTCCTCCGATCGTTGTCAGAAGTAAGTTGGCCGCAGTGTTAT
CACTCATGGTTATGGCAGCACTGCATAATTCTCTTACTGTCATGCCATCCGTAAGATGCTTTTCTGTGAC
TGGTGAGTACTCAACCAAGTCATTCTGAGAATAGTGTATGCGGCGACCGAGTTGCTCTTGCCCGGCGTCA
ATACGGGATAATACCGCGCCACATAGCAGAACTTTAAAAGTGCTCATCATTGGAAAACGTTCTTCGGGGC
GAAAACTCTCAAGGATCTTACCGCTGTTGAGATCCAGTTCGATGTAACCCACTCGTGCACCCAACTGATC
TTCAGCATCTTTTACTTTCACCAGCGTTTCTGGGTGAGCAAAAACAGGAAGGCAAAATGCCGCAAAAAAG
GGAATAAGGGCGACACGGAAATGTTGAATACTCATACTCTTCCTTTTTCAATATTATTGAAGCATTTATC
AAGGTTATTGTCTCATGAGCGGATACATATTTGAATGTATTTAGAAAAATAAACAAATAGGGGTTCCGCG
CACGAATTGGCCAGCGCTGCCATTTTTGGGGTGAGGCCGTTCGCGGCCGAGGGGCGCAGCCCCTGGGGGG
ATGGGAGGCCCGCGTTAGCGGGCCGGGAGGGTTCGAGAAGGGGGGGCACCCCCCTTCGGCGTGCGCGGTC
ACGCGCACAGGGCGCAGCCCTGGTTAAAAACAAGGTTTATAAATATTGGTTTAAAAGCAGGTTAAAAGAC
AGGTTAGCGGTGGCCGAAAAACGGGCGGAAACCCTTGCAAATGCTGGATTTTCTGCCTGTGGACAGCCCC
TCAAATGTCAATAGGTGCGCCCCTCATCTGTCAGCACTCTGCCCCTCAAGTGTCAAGGATCGCGCCCCTC
ATCTGTCAGTAGTCGCGCCCCTCAAGTGTCAATACCGCAGGGCACTTATCCCCAGGCTTGTCCACATCAT
CTGTGGGAAACTCGCGTAAAATCAGGCGTTTTCGCCGATTTGCGAGGCTGGCCAGCTCCACGTCGCCGGC
CGAAATCGAGCCTGCCCCTCATCTGTCAACGCCGCGCCGGGTGAGTCGGCCCCTCAAGTGTCAACGTCCG
CCCCTCATCTGTCAGTGAGGGCCAAGTTTTCCGCGAGGTATCCACAACGCCGGCGGCCGCGGTGTCTCGC
ACACGGCTTCGACGGCGTTTCTGGCGCGTTTGCAGGGCCATAGACGGCCGCCAGCCCAGCGGCGAGGGCA
ACCAGCCCGGTGAGCGTCGCAAAGGAGATCCTGATCTGACTGATGGGCTGCCTGTATCGAGTGGTGATTT
TGTGCCGAGCTGCCGGTCGGGGAGCTGTTGGCTGGCTGGTGGCAGGATATATTGTGGTGTAAACAAATTG
ACGCTTAGACAACTTAATAACACATTGCGGACGTTTTTAATGTACTGGGGTGGATGCAGTGGGCCCCACT
CTGTGAAGACAATGCCGAATTCGGATCCGGAGGGAGGCGTGTCGTTTTAGTGAGGATTGCGATAAAGGAA
AGGCCCAATTAGGTTGTCTGCACAGCAAGTGGATACTTGTGTTTTTCAACAAGCGGGCACACCAGCATGT
GTTGATCACCAGCTTGCCCAATAACCACGTCTACAACTCTACAAAACTGGTACTTAAAAATGTCAAAGAT
AGCTATCAGCTTAGCCAAATATTTCTTGTGACCGATCAGTGGTCCCTCCACGGCTCACTTCTCTCTGCCG
ACAGTGGTCCCAAACTTAGCTATATAAGGTTTTGCTATTCATTGAAAGCAGTAGTGACTGATTTGTATAT
ATACTGTATTTTTACAACAATTACCAACAACAACAAACAACAAACAACATTACAATTACTATTTACAATT
ACAATGGAGGACGCCAAAAACATAAAGAAAGGCCCGGCGCCATTCTATCCGCTGGAAGATGGAACCGCTG
GAGAGCAACTGCATAAGGCTATGAAGAGATACGCCCTGGTTCCTGGAACAATTGCTTTTACAGATGCACA
TATCGAGGTGGACATCACTTACGCTGAGTACTTCGAAATGTCCGTTCGGTTGGCAGAAGCTATGAAACGA
TATGGGCTGAATACAAATCACAGAATCGTCGTATGCAGTGAAAACTCTCTTCAATTCTTTATGCCGGTGT
TGGGCGCGTTATTTATCGGAGTTGCAGTTGCGCCCGCGAACGACATTTATAATGAACGTGAATTGCTCAA
CAGTATGGGCATTTCGCAGCCTACCGTGGTGTTCGTTTCCAAAAAGGGGTTGCAAAAAATTTTGAACGTG
CAAAAAAAGCTCCCAATCATCCAAAAAATTATTATCATGGATTCTAAAACGGATTACCAGGGATTTCAGT
CGATGTACACGTTCGTCACATCTCATCTACCTCCCGGTTTTAATGAATACGATTTTGTGCCAGAGTCCTT
CGATAGGGACAAGACAATTGCACTGATCATGAACTCCTCTGGATCTACTGGTCTGCCTAAAGGTGTCGCT
CTGCCTCATAGAACTGCCTGCGTGAGATTCTCGCATGCCAGAGATCCTATTTTTGGCAATCAAATCATTC
CGGATACTGCGATTTTAAGTGTTGTTCCATTCCATCACGGTTTTGGAATGTTTACTACACTCGGATATTT
GATATGTGGATTTCGAGTCGTCTTAATGTATAGATTTGAAGAAGAACTGTTTCTGAGGAGCCTTCAGGAT
TACAAGATTCAAAGTGCGCTGCTGGTGCCAACCCTATTCTCCTTCTTCGCCAAAAGCACTCTGATTGACA
AATACGATTTATCTAATTTACACGAAATTGCTTCTGGTGGCGCTCCCCTCTCTAAGGAAGTCGGGGAAGC
GGTTGCCAAGAGGTTCCATCTGCCAGGTATCAGGCAAGGATATGGGCTCACTGAGACTACATCAGCTATT
CTGATTACACCCGAGGGGGATGATAAACCGGGCGCGGTCGGTAAAGTTGTTCCATTTTTTGAAGCGAAGG
TTGTGGATCTGGATACCGGGAAAACGCTGGGCGTTAATCAAAGAGGCGAACTGTGTGTGAGAGGTCCTAT
GATTATGTCCGGTTATGTAAACAATCCGGAAGCGACCAACGCCTTGATTGACAAGGATGGATGGCTACAT
TCTGGAGACATAGCTTACTGGGACGAGGACGAACACTTCTTCATCGTTGACCGCCTGAAGTCTCTGATTA
AGTACAAAGGCTATCAGGTGGCTCCCGCTGAATTGGAATCCATCTTGCTCCAACACCCCAACATCTTCGA
CGCAGGTGTCGCAGGTCTGCCCGACGATGACGCCGGTGAACTTCCCGCCGCCGTTGTTGTTTTGGAGCAC
GGAAAGACGATGACGGAAAAAGAGATCGTGGATTACGTCGCCAGTCAAGTAACAACCGCGAAAAAGTTGC
GCGGAGGAGTTGTGTTTGTGGACGAAGTACCGAAAGGTCTTACCGGAAAACTCGACGCAAGAAAAATCAG
AGAGATCCTCATAAAGGCCAAGAAGGGCGGAAAGATCGCCGTGGGTTCGGATTATAAGGACCATGACGGA
GACTATAAGGACCATGACCTCGACGCTGCAGCAGCGGATTATAAGGACGATGACGATAAGTGAGCTTGTC
CTGCTTTAATGAGATATGCGAGAAGCCTATGATCGCATGATATTTGCTTTCAATTCTGTTGTGCACGTTG
TAAAAAACCTGAGCATGTGTAGCTCAGATCCTTACCGCCGGTTTCGGTTCATTCTAATGAATATATCACC
CGTTACTATCGTATTTTTATGAATAATATTCTCCGTTCAATTTACTGATTGTACCCTACTACTTATATGT
ACAATATTAAAATGAAAACAATATATTGTGCTGAATAGGTTTATAGCGACATCTATGATAGAGCGCCACA
ATAACAAACAATTGCGTTTTATTATTACAAATCCAATTTTAAAAAAAGCGGCAGAACCGGTCAAACCTAA
AAGACTGATTACATAAATCTTATTCAAATTTCAAAAGTGCCCCAGGGGCTAGTATCTACGACACACCGAG
CGGCGAACTAATAACGCTCACTGAAGGGAACTCCGGTTCCCCGCCGGCGCGCATGGGTGAGATTCCTTGA
AGTTGAGTATTGGCCGTCCGCTCTACCGAAAGTTACGGGCACCATTCAACCCGGTCCAGCACGGCGGCCG
GGTAACCGACTTGCTGCCCCGAGAATTATGCAGCATTTTTTTGGTGTATGTGGGCCCCAAATGAAGTGCA
GGTCAAACCTTGACAGTGACGACAAATCGTTGGGCGGGTCCAGGGCGAATTTTGCGACAACATGTCGAGG
CTCAGCAGGACCGCT
